Addgene plasmid #242667: pCMV-SpCas9-VRQR(+L244Q)-P2A-EGFP (LRF96)
Purpose: CMV promoter expression plasmid for human codon optimized SpCas9-VRQR(L244Q)-BPNLS(SV40)-3xFLAG-P2A-EGFP
Depositing lab: Benjamin Kleinstiver. Depositing organization: Massachusetts General Hospital. Publication: Treatment of a severe vascular disease using a bespoke CRISPR-Cas9 base editor in mice. Alves CRR, Das S, Krishnan V, Ha LL, Fox LR, Stutzman HE, Shamber CE, Kalailingam P, McCarthy S, Lino Cardenas CL, Fong CE, Imai T, Mitra S, Yun S, Wood RK, Benning FMC, Roh K, Lawton J, Kim N, Silverstein RA, Ferreira da Silva J, de la Cruz D, Richa R, Xie J, Gray-Edwards HL, Malhotra R, Chung DY, Chao LH, Tsai SQ, Maguire CA, Lindsay ME, Kleinstiver BP, Musolino PL. Nat Biomed Eng. 2025 Sep 11:10.1038/s41551-025-01499-1. doi: 10.1038/s41551-025-01499-1. PubMed 40935887.
Backbone
  Vector backbone: pCMV-T7-SpCas9-P2A-EGFP (RTW3027) (Addgene Plasmid #139987)
  Vector type: Mammalian Expression, CRISPR
Growth in bacteria
  Bacterial resistance: Ampicillin, 100 μg/mL
  Growth temperature: 37°C
  Growth strain: DH5alpha
  Copy number: High Copy
Gene/Insert
  Gene/Insert name: pCMV-SpCas9-VRQR(L244Q)-BPNLS(SV40)-3xFLAG-P2A-EGFP (alt names: LRF96; SpCas9-VRQR(+L244Q) nuclease)
  Species: Synthetic
  Mutation: VRQR + L244Q mutations in SpCas9(L244Q/D1135V/G1218R/R1335Q/T1337R)
  Promoter: CMV and T7
  Tag / fusion protein: BPNLS (N terminal on insert)
  Cloning method: Gibson Cloning
  Sequencing primers: 5′ oBK6928-CCAAGTCTCCACCCCATTGACG; 3′ oBK219-GGGAGTGGCACCTTCCAGGGTC
Terms and licenses: Academic/Nonprofit Terms; Industry Terms: Not Available to Industry
How to cite: pCMV-SpCas9-VRQR(+L244Q)-P2A-EGFP (LRF96) was a gift from Benjamin Kleinstiver (Addgene plasmid # 242667 ; http://n2t.net/addgene:242667 ; RRID:Addgene_242667)
