[The description below was written by a language model from this plasmid's Addgene catalogue record and pLannotate feature annotations shown in this document.]
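Description:
pCMV-SpCas9-VRQR(+L244Q)-P2A-EGFP (LRF96) is an 8,451-nt mammalian expression plasmid for a CRISPR nuclease, built by Gibson cloning in the pCMV-T7-SpCas9-P2A-EGFP backbone. It is propagated in E. coli through a high-copy ColE1/pUC-type origin and selected with ampicillin via the β-lactamase gene. The remaining bacterial features (lac promoter/operator, CAP site, and fragments of lacI, bom, an MCS and the SV40 promoter) are backbone remnants with no stated role. There is no mammalian selection marker and no guide RNA cassette in the annotation, so a guide would have to be supplied from a separate construct.

The payload is a single open reading frame driven by the CMV immediate-early enhancer and promoter and terminated by the bovine growth hormone polyadenylation signal. A T7 promoter lies between the CMV promoter and the coding sequence, which would also permit in vitro transcription. The ORF encodes human codon-optimized Streptococcus pyogenes Cas9 carrying the VRQR substitutions (D1135V, G1218R, R1335Q, T1337R), a set known to shift PAM recognition towards NGA sites, plus an additional L244Q change whose effect the record does not explain. According to the purpose line, Cas9 is followed by a bipartite SV40 nuclear localization signal, a 3xFLAG epitope for detection, a P2A self-cleaving peptide and EGFP. The catalogue's tag field instead lists the BPNLS as N-terminal, and neither the NLS nor P2A is annotated in the feature table. The P2A element lets EGFP be produced as a separate protein, marking transfected cells that express the nuclease. The plasmid was deposited with a study that developed a bespoke Cas9 base editor for a vascular disease in mice. It provides the nuclease form of this variant for expression in mammalian cells.
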