Features (pLannotate 1.2.2; 17 found; start..end, strand, type, name):
    132..335     +  promoter       CMV promoter: human cytomegalovirus (CMV) immediate early promoter
    377..395     +  promoter       T7 promoter: promoter for bacteriophage T7 RNA polymerase
    409..4512    +  CDS            Cas9: Cas9 (Csn1) endonuclease from the Streptococcus pyogenes Type II CRISPR/Cas system generates RNA-guided double strand breaks in DNA
   4600..4665    +  CDS            3xFLAG: three tandem FLAG® epitope tags, followed by an enterokinase cleavage site
   4741..5457    +  CDS            EGFP: EGFP is a basic (constitutively fluorescent) green fluorescent protein published in 1996, derived from Aequorea victoria. It is reported to be a rapidly-maturing weak dimer with moderate acid sensitivity.
   5512..5736    +  polyA_signal   bGH poly(A) signal: bovine growth hormone polyadenylation signal
   5740..5761    +  promoter       SV40 promoter (fragment): SV40 enhancer and early promoter
   5766..5782    +  misc_feature   MCS (fragment): pBluescript multiple cloning site
   5831..5847    -  protein_bind   lac operator: The lac repressor binds to the lac operator to inhibit transcription in E. coli. This inhibition can be relieved by adding lactose or isopropyl-β-D-thiogalactopyranoside (IPTG). lac repressor encoded by lacI
   5855..5885    -  promoter       lac promoter: promoter for the E. coli lac operon
   5900..5921    -  protein_bind   CAP binding site: CAP binding activates transcription in the presence of cAMP. E. coli catabolite activator protein
   5934..6026    -  CDS            lacI (fragment): lac repressor; lacI; The lac repressor binds to the lac operator to inhibit transcription in E. coli. This inhibition can be relieved by adding lactose or isopropyl-β-D-thiogalactopyranoside (IPTG).
   6209..6797    -  rep_origin     ori: high-copy-number ColE1/pMB1/pBR322/pUC origin of replication
   6968..7828    -  CDS            AmpR: β-lactamase; bla; confers resistance to ampicillin, carbenicillin, and related antibiotics
   7829..7933    -  promoter       AmpR promoter: bla
   8004..8048    -  misc_feature   bom (fragment): basis of mobility region from pBR322
   8203..131     +  enhancer       CMV enhancer (across the origin): human cytomegalovirus immediate early enhancer
>Addgene plasmid #242667 | pCMV-SpCas9-VRQR(+L244Q)-P2A-EGFP (LRF96) | addgene full sequence | sequence record 488981 | Addgene NGS Result
ATATGCCAAGTACGCCCCCTATTGACGTCAATGACGGTAAATGGCCCGCCTGGCATTATGCCCAGTACAT
GACCTTATGGGACTTTCCTACTTGGCAGTACATCTACGTATTAGTCATCGCTATTACCATGGTGATGCGG
TTTTGGCAGTACATCAATGGGCGTGGATAGCGGTTTGACTCACGGGGATTTCCAAGTCTCCACCCCATTG
ACGTCAATGGGAGTTTGTTTTGGCACCAAAATCAACGGGACTTTCCAAAATGTCGTAACAACTCCGCCCC
ATTGACGCAAATGGGCGGTAGGCGTGTACGGTGGGAGGTCTATATAAGCAGAGCTGGTTTAGTGAACCGT
CAGATCCGCTAGAGATCCGCGGCCGCTAATACGACTCACTATAGGGAGAGCCGCCACCATGGACAAGAAG
TACAGCATCGGCCTGGACATCGGCACCAACTCTGTGGGCTGGGCCGTGATCACCGACGAGTACAAGGTGC
CCAGCAAGAAATTCAAGGTGCTGGGCAACACCGACCGGCACAGCATCAAGAAGAACCTGATCGGAGCCCT
GCTGTTCGACAGCGGCGAAACAGCCGAGGCCACCCGGCTGAAGAGAACCGCCAGAAGAAGATACACCAGA
CGGAAGAACCGGATCTGCTATCTGCAAGAGATCTTCAGCAACGAGATGGCCAAGGTGGACGACAGCTTCT
TCCACAGACTGGAAGAGTCCTTCCTGGTGGAAGAGGATAAGAAGCACGAGCGGCACCCCATCTTCGGCAA
CATCGTGGACGAGGTGGCCTACCACGAGAAGTACCCCACCATCTACCACCTGAGAAAGAAACTGGTGGAC
AGCACCGACAAGGCCGACCTGCGGCTGATCTATCTGGCCCTGGCCCACATGATCAAGTTCCGGGGCCACT
TCCTGATCGAGGGCGACCTGAACCCCGACAACAGCGACGTGGACAAGCTGTTCATCCAGCTGGTGCAGAC
CTACAACCAGCTGTTCGAGGAAAACCCCATCAACGCCAGCGGCGTGGACGCCAAGGCCATCCTGTCTGCC
AGACTGAGCAAGAGCAGACGGCTGGAAAATCTGATCGCCCAGCTGCCCGGCGAGAAGAAGAATGGCCTGT
TCGGAAACCTGATTGCCCAGAGCCTGGGCCTGACCCCCAACTTCAAGAGCAACTTCGACCTGGCCGAGGA
TGCCAAACTGCAGCTGAGCAAGGACACCTACGACGACGACCTGGACAACCTGCTGGCCCAGATCGGCGAC
CAGTACGCCGACCTGTTTCTGGCCGCCAAGAACCTGTCCGACGCCATCCTGCTGAGCGACATCCTGAGAG
TGAACACCGAGATCACCAAGGCCCCCCTGAGCGCCTCTATGATCAAGAGATACGACGAGCACCACCAGGA
CCTGACCCTGCTGAAAGCTCTCGTGCGGCAGCAGCTGCCTGAGAAGTACAAAGAGATTTTCTTCGACCAG
AGCAAGAACGGCTACGCCGGCTACATTGACGGCGGAGCCAGCCAGGAAGAGTTCTACAAGTTCATCAAGC
CCATCCTGGAAAAGATGGACGGCACCGAGGAACTGCTCGTGAAGCTGAACAGAGAGGACCTGCTGCGGAA
GCAGCGGACCTTCGACAACGGCAGCATCCCCCACCAGATCCACCTGGGAGAGCTGCACGCCATTCTGCGG
CGGCAGGAAGATTTTTACCCATTCCTGAAGGACAACCGGGAAAAGATCGAGAAGATCCTGACCTTCCGCA
TCCCCTACTACGTGGGCCCTCTGGCCAGGGGAAACAGCAGATTCGCCTGGATGACCAGAAAGAGCGAGGA
AACCATCACCCCCTGGAACTTCGAGGAAGTGGTGGACAAGGGCGCTTCCGCCCAGAGCTTCATCGAGCGG
ATGACCAACTTCGATAAGAACCTGCCCAACGAGAAGGTGCTGCCCAAGCACAGCCTGCTGTACGAGTACT
TCACCGTGTATAACGAGCTGACCAAAGTGAAATACGTGACCGAGGGAATGAGAAAGCCCGCCTTCCTGAG
CGGCGAGCAGAAAAAGGCCATCGTGGACCTGCTGTTCAAGACCAACCGGAAAGTGACCGTGAAGCAGCTG
AAAGAGGACTACTTCAAGAAAATCGAGTGCTTCGACTCCGTGGAAATCTCCGGCGTGGAAGATCGGTTCA
ACGCCTCCCTGGGCACATACCACGATCTGCTGAAAATTATCAAGGACAAGGACTTCCTGGACAATGAGGA
AAACGAGGACATTCTGGAAGATATCGTGCTGACCCTGACACTGTTTGAGGACAGAGAGATGATCGAGGAA
CGGCTGAAAACCTATGCCCACCTGTTCGACGACAAAGTGATGAAGCAGCTGAAGCGGCGGAGATACACCG
GCTGGGGCAGGCTGAGCCGGAAGCTGATCAACGGCATCCGGGACAAGCAGTCCGGCAAGACAATCCTGGA
TTTCCTGAAGTCCGACGGCTTCGCCAACAGAAACTTCATGCAGCTGATCCACGACGACAGCCTGACCTTT
AAAGAGGACATCCAGAAAGCCCAGGTGTCCGGCCAGGGCGATAGCCTGCACGAGCACATTGCCAATCTGG
CCGGCAGCCCCGCCATTAAGAAGGGCATCCTGCAGACAGTGAAGGTGGTGGACGAGCTCGTGAAAGTGAT
GGGCCGGCACAAGCCCGAGAACATCGTGATCGAAATGGCCAGAGAGAACCAGACCACCCAGAAGGGACAG
AAGAACAGCCGCGAGAGAATGAAGCGGATCGAAGAGGGCATCAAAGAGCTGGGCAGCCAGATCCTGAAAG
AACACCCCGTGGAAAACACCCAGCTGCAGAACGAGAAGCTGTACCTGTACTACCTGCAGAATGGGCGGGA
TATGTACGTGGACCAGGAACTGGACATCAACCGGCTGTCCGACTACGATGTGGACCATATCGTGCCTCAG
AGCTTTCTGAAGGACGACTCCATCGACAACAAGGTGCTGACCAGAAGCGACAAGAACCGGGGCAAGAGCG
ACAACGTGCCCTCCGAAGAGGTCGTGAAGAAGATGAAGAACTACTGGCGGCAGCTGCTGAACGCCAAGCT
GATTACCCAGAGAAAGTTCGACAATCTGACCAAGGCCGAGAGAGGCGGCCTGAGCGAACTGGATAAGGCC
GGCTTCATCAAGAGACAGCTGGTGGAAACCCGGCAGATCACAAAGCACGTGGCACAGATCCTGGACTCCC
GGATGAACACTAAGTACGACGAGAATGACAAGCTGATCCGGGAAGTGAAAGTGATCACCCTGAAGTCCAA
GCTGGTGTCCGATTTCCGGAAGGATTTCCAGTTTTACAAAGTGCGCGAGATCAACAACTACCACCACGCC
CACGACGCCTACCTGAACGCCGTCGTGGGAACCGCCCTGATCAAAAAGTACCCTAAGCTGGAAAGCGAGT
TCGTGTACGGCGACTACAAGGTGTACGACGTGCGGAAGATGATCGCCAAGAGCGAGCAGGAAATCGGCAA
GGCTACCGCCAAGTACTTCTTCTACAGCAACATCATGAACTTTTTCAAGACCGAGATTACCCTGGCCAAC
GGCGAGATCCGGAAGCGGCCTCTGATCGAGACAAACGGCGAAACCGGGGAGATCGTGTGGGATAAGGGCC
GGGATTTTGCCACCGTGCGGAAAGTGCTGAGCATGCCCCAAGTGAATATCGTGAAAAAGACCGAGGTGCA
GACAGGCGGCTTCAGCAAAGAGTCTATCCTGCCCAAGAGGAACAGCGATAAGCTGATCGCCAGAAAGAAG
GACTGGGACCCTAAGAAGTACGGCGGCTTCGTGAGCCCCACCGTGGCCTATTCTGTGCTGGTGGTGGCCA
AAGTGGAAAAGGGCAAGTCCAAGAAACTGAAGAGTGTGAAAGAGCTGCTGGGGATCACCATCATGGAAAG
AAGCAGCTTCGAGAAGAATCCCATCGACTTTCTGGAAGCCAAGGGCTACAAAGAAGTGAAAAAGGACCTG
ATCATCAAGCTGCCTAAGTACTCCCTGTTCGAGCTGGAAAACGGCCGGAAGAGAATGCTGGCCTCTGCCA
GAGAACTGCAGAAGGGAAACGAACTGGCCCTGCCCTCCAAATATGTGAACTTCCTGTACCTGGCCAGCCA
CTATGAGAAGCTGAAGGGCTCCCCCGAGGATAATGAGCAGAAACAGCTGTTTGTGGAACAGCACAAGCAC
TACCTGGACGAGATCATCGAGCAGATCAGCGAGTTCTCCAAGAGAGTGATCCTGGCCGACGCTAATCTGG
ACAAAGTGCTGTCCGCCTACAACAAGCACCGGGATAAGCCCATCAGAGAGCAGGCCGAGAATATCATCCA
CCTGTTTACCCTGACCAATCTGGGAGCCCCTGCCGCCTTCAAGTACTTTGACACCACCATCGACCGGAAG
CAGTACAGAAGCACCAAAGAGGTGCTGGACGCCACCCTGATCCACCAGAGCATCACCGGCCTGTACGAGA
CACGGATCGACCTGTCTCAGCTGGGAGGCGACGGATCCGGCGGAGGCGGAAGCGGGAAAAGAACCGCCGA
CGGCAGCGAATTCGAGCCCAAGAAGAAGAGGAAAGTCTCGAGCGGAGGCGACTACAAAGACCATGACGGT
GATTATAAAGATCATGACATCGATTACAAGGATGACGATGACAAGGGAGGCGGTGGAAGCGGCGCAACAA
ACTTCTCTCTGCTGAAACAAGCCGGAGATGTCGAAGAGAATCCTGGACCGATGGTGAGCAAGGGCGAGGA
GCTGTTCACCGGGGTGGTGCCCATCCTGGTCGAGCTGGACGGCGACGTAAACGGCCACAAGTTCAGCGTG
TCCGGCGAGGGCGAGGGCGATGCCACCTACGGCAAGCTGACCCTGAAGTTCATCTGCACCACCGGCAAGC
TGCCCGTGCCCTGGCCCACCCTCGTGACCACCCTGACCTACGGCGTGCAGTGCTTCAGCCGCTACCCCGA
CCACATGAAGCAGCACGACTTCTTCAAGTCCGCCATGCCCGAAGGCTACGTCCAGGAGCGCACCATCTTC
TTCAAGGACGACGGCAACTACAAGACCCGCGCCGAGGTGAAGTTCGAGGGCGACACCCTGGTGAACCGCA
TCGAGCTGAAGGGCATCGACTTCAAGGAGGACGGCAACATCCTGGGGCACAAGCTGGAGTACAACTACAA
CAGCCACAACGTCTATATCATGGCCGACAAGCAGAAGAACGGCATCAAGGTGAACTTCAAGATCCGCCAC
AACATCGAGGACGGCAGCGTGCAGCTCGCCGACCACTACCAGCAGAACACCCCCATCGGCGACGGCCCCG
TGCTGCTGCCCGACAACCACTACCTGAGCACCCAGTCCGCCCTGAGCAAAGACCCCAACGAGAAGCGCGA
TCACATGGTCCTGCTGGAGTTCGTGACCGCCGCCGGGATCACTCTCGGCATGGACGAGCTGTACAAGTGA
CCGGTCATCATCACCATCACCATTGAGTTTAAACCCGCTGATCAGCCTCGACTGTGCCTTCTAGTTGCCA
GCCATCTGTTGTTTGCCCCTCCCCCGTGCCTTCCTTGACCCTGGAAGGTGCCACTCCCACTGTCCTTTCC
TAATAAAATGAGGAAATTGCATCGCATTGTCTGAGTAGGTGTCATTCTATTCTGGGGGGTGGGGTGGGGC
AGGACAGCAAGGGGGAGGATTGGGAAGACAATAGCAGGCATGCTGGGGATGCGGTGGGCTCTATGGCTTC
TGAGGCGGAAAGAACCAGCTGGGGCTCGATACCGTCGACCTCTAGCTAGAGCTTGGCGTAATCATGGTCA
TAGCTGTTTCCTGTGTGAAATTGTTATCCGCTCACAATTCCACACAACATACGAGCCGGAAGCATAAAGT
GTAAAGCCTAGGGTGCCTAATGAGTGAGCTAACTCACATTAATTGCGTTGCGCTCACTGCCCGCTTTCCA
GTCGGGAAACCTGTCGTGCCAGCTGCATTAATGAATCGGCCAACGCGCGGGGAGAGGCGGTTTGCGTATT
GGGCGCTCTTCCGCTTCCTCGCTCACTGACTCGCTGCGCTCGGTCGTTCGGCTGCGGCGAGCGGTATCAG
CTCACTCAAAGGCGGTAATACGGTTATCCACAGAATCAGGGGATAACGCAGGAAAGAACATGTGAGCAAA
AGGCCAGCAAAAGGCCAGGAACCGTAAAAAGGCCGCGTTGCTGGCGTTTTTCCATAGGCTCCGCCCCCCT
GACGAGCATCACAAAAATCGACGCTCAAGTCAGAGGTGGCGAAACCCGACAGGACTATAAAGATACCAGG
CGTTTCCCCCTGGAAGCTCCCTCGTGCGCTCTCCTGTTCCGACCCTGCCGCTTACCGGATACCTGTCCGC
CTTTCTCCCTTCGGGAAGCGTGGCGCTTTCTCATAGCTCACGCTGTAGGTATCTCAGTTCGGTGTAGGTC
GTTCGCTCCAAGCTGGGCTGTGTGCACGAACCCCCCGTTCAGCCCGACCGCTGCGCCTTATCCGGTAACT
ATCGTCTTGAGTCCAACCCGGTAAGACACGACTTATCGCCACTGGCAGCAGCCACTGGTAACAGGATTAG
CAGAGCGAGGTATGTAGGCGGTGCTACAGAGTTCTTGAAGTGGTGGCCTAACTACGGCTACACTAGAAGA
ACAGTATTTGGTATCTGCGCTCTGCTGAAGCCAGTTACCTTCGGAAAAAGAGTTGGTAGCTCTTGATCCG
GCAAACAAACCACCGCTGGTAGCGGTGGTTTTTTTGTTTGCAAGCAGCAGATTACGCGCAGAAAAAAAGG
ATCTCAAGAAGATCCTTTGATCTTTTCTACGGGGTCTGACGCTCAGTGGAACGAAAACTCACGTTAAGGG
ATTTTGGTCATGAGATTATCAAAAAGGATCTTCACCTAGATCCTTTTAAATTAAAAATGAAGTTTTAAAT
CAATCTAAAGTATATATGAGTAAACTTGGTCTGACAGTTACCAATGCTTAATCAGTGAGGCACCTATCTC
AGCGATCTGTCTATTTCGTTCATCCATAGTTGCCTGACTCCCCGTCGTGTAGATAACTACGATACGGGAG
GGCTTACCATCTGGCCCCAGTGCTGCAATGATACCGCGAGACCCACGCTCACCGGCTCCAGATTTATCAG
CAATAAACCAGCCAGCCGGAAGGGCCGAGCGCAGAAGTGGTCCTGCAACTTTATCCGCCTCCATCCAGTC
TATTAATTGTTGCCGGGAAGCTAGAGTAAGTAGTTCGCCAGTTAATAGTTTGCGCAACGTTGTTGCCATT
GCTACAGGCATCGTGGTGTCACGCTCGTCGTTTGGTATGGCTTCATTCAGCTCCGGTTCCCAACGATCAA
GGCGAGTTACATGATCCCCCATGTTGTGCAAAAAAGCGGTTAGCTCCTTCGGTCCTCCGATCGTTGTCAG
AAGTAAGTTGGCCGCAGTGTTATCACTCATGGTTATGGCAGCACTGCATAATTCTCTTACTGTCATGCCA
TCCGTAAGATGCTTTTCTGTGACTGGTGAGTACTCAACCAAGTCATTCTGAGAATAGTGTATGCGGCGAC
CGAGTTGCTCTTGCCCGGCGTCAATACGGGATAATACCGCGCCACATAGCAGAACTTTAAAAGTGCTCAT
CATTGGAAAACGTTCTTCGGGGCGAAAACTCTCAAGGATCTTACCGCTGTTGAGATCCAGTTCGATGTAA
CCCACTCGTGCACCCAACTGATCTTCAGCATCTTTTACTTTCACCAGCGTTTCTGGGTGAGCAAAAACAG
GAAGGCAAAATGCCGCAAAAAAGGGAATAAGGGCGACACGGAAATGTTGAATACTCATACTCTTCCTTTT
TCAATATTATTGAAGCATTTATCAGGGTTATTGTCTCATGAGCGGATACATATTTGAATGTATTTAGAAA
AATAAACAAATAGGGGTTCCGCGCACATTTCCCCGAAAAGTGCCACCTGACGTCGACGGATCGGGAGATC
GATCTCCCGATCCCCTAGGGTCGACTCTCAGTACAATCTGCTCTGATGCCGCATAGTTAAGCCAGTATCT
GCTCCCTGCTTGTGTGTTGGAGGTCGCTGAGTAGTGCGCGAGCAAAATTTAAGCTACAACAAGGCAAGGC
TTGACCGACAATTGCATGAAGAATCTGCTTAGGGTTAGGCGTTTTGCGCTGCTTCGCGATGTACGGGCCA
GATATACGCGTTGACATTGATTATTGACTAGTTATTAATAGTAATCAATTACGGGGTCATTAGTTCATAG
CCCATATATGGAGTTCCGCGTTACATAACTTACGGTAAATGGCCCGCCTGGCTGACCGCCCAACGACCCC
CGCCCATTGACGTCAATAATGACGTATGTTCCCATAGTAACGCCAATAGGGACTTTCCATTGACGTCAAT
GGGTGGAGTATTTACGGTAAACTGCCCACTTGGCAGTACATCAAGTGTATC
